>Addgene plasmid #77885 | AK8 gRNA (BRDN0001148581) | addgene full sequence | sequence record 188586 | Addgene Assembled Sequence
CCCGGGTGCAAAGATGGATAAAGTTTTAAACAGAGAGGAATCTTTGCAGCTAATGGACCTTCTAGGTCTT
GAAAGGAGTGGGAATTGGCTCCGGTGCCCGTCAGTGGGCAGAGCGCACATCGCCCACAGTCCCCGAGAAG
TTGGGGGGAGGGGTCGGCAATTGATCCGGTGCCTAGAGAAGGTGGCGCGGGGTAAACTGGGAAAGTGATG
TCGTGTACTGGCTCCGCCTTTTTCCCGAGGGTGGGGGAGAACCGTATATAAGTGCAGTAGTCGCCGTGAA
CGTTCTTTTTCGCAACGGGTTTGCCGCCAGAACACAGGTAAGTGCCGTGTGTGGTTCCCGCGGGCCTGGC
CTCTTTACGGGTTATGGCCCTTGCGTGCCTTGAATTACTTCCACCTGGCTGCAGTACGTGATTCTTGATC
CCGAGCTTCGGGTTGGAAGTGGGTGGGAGAGTTCGAGGCCTTGCGCTTAAGGAGCCCCTTCGCCTCGTGC
TTGAGTTGAGGCCTGGCCTGGGCGCTGGGGCCGCCGCGTGCGAATCTGGTGGCACCTTCGCGCCTGTCTC
GCTGCTTTCGATAAGTCTCTAGCCATTTAAAATTTTTGATGACCTGCTGCGACGCTTTTTTTCTGGCAAG
ATAGTCTTGTAAATGCGGGCCAAGATCTGCACACTGGTATTTCGGTTTTTGGGGCCGCGGGCGGCGACGG
GGCCCGTGCGTCCCAGCGCACATGTTCGGCGAGGCGGGGCCTGCGAGCGCGGCCACCGAGAATCGGACGG
GGGTAGTCTCAAGCTGGCCGGCCTGCTCTGGTGCCTGGCCTCGCGCCGCCGTGTATCGCCCCGCCCTGGG
CGGCAAGGCTGGCCCGGTCGGCACCAGTTGCGTGAGCGGAAAGATGGCCGCTTCCCGGCCCTGCTGCAGG
GAGCTCAAAATGGAGGACGCGGCGCTCGGGAGAGCGGGCGGGTGAGTCACCCACACAAAGGAAAAGGGCC
TTTCCGTCCTCAGCCGTCGCTTCATGTGACTCCACGGAGTACCGGGCGCCGTCCAGGCACCTCGATTAGT
TCTCGAGCTTTTGGAGTACGTCGTCTTTAGGTTGGGGGGAGGGGTTTTATGCGATGGAGTTTCCCCACAC
TGAGTGGGTGGAGACTGAAGTTAGGCCAGCTTGGCACTTGATGTAATTCTCCTTGGAATTTGCCCTTTTT
GAGTTTGGATCTTGGTTCATTCTCAAGCCTCAGACAGTGGTTCAAAGTTTTTTTCTTCCATTTCAGGTGT
CGTGACGTACGGCCACCATGACCGAGTACAAGCCCACGGTGCGCCTCGCCACCCGCGACGACGTCCCCAG
GGCCGTACGCACCCTCGCCGCCGCGTTCGCCGACTACCCCGCCACGCGCCACACCGTCGATCCGGACCGC
CACATCGAGCGGGTCACCGAGCTGCAAGAACTCTTCCTCACGCGCGTCGGGCTCGACATCGGCAAGGTGT
GGGTCGCGGACGACGGCGCCGCCGTGGCGGTCTGGACCACGCCGGAGAGCGTCGAAGCGGGGGCGGTGTT
CGCCGAGATCGGCCCGCGCATGGCCGAGTTGAGCGGTTCCCGGCTGGCCGCGCAGCAACAGATGGAAGGC
CTCCTGGCGCCGCACCGGCCCAAGGAGCCCGCGTGGTTCCTGGCCACCGTCGGAGTCTCGCCCGACCACC
AGGGCAAGGGTCTGGGCAGCGCCGTCGTGCTCCCCGGAGTGGAGGCGGCCGAGCGCGCCGGGGTGCCCGC
CTTCCTGGAGACCTCCGCGCCCCGCAACCTCCCCTTCTACGAGCGGCTCGGCTTCACCGTCACCGCCGAC
GTCGAGGTGCCCGAAGGACCGCGCACCTGGTGCATGACCCGCAAGCCCGGTGCCTGAACGCGTTAAGTCG
ACAATCAACCTCTGGATTACAAAATTTGTGAAAGATTGACTGGTATTCTTAACTATGTTGCTCCTTTTAC
GCTATGTGGATACGCTGCTTTAATGCCTTTGTATCATGCTATTGCTTCCCGTATGGCTTTCATTTTCTCC
TCCTTGTATAAATCCTGGTTGCTGTCTCTTTATGAGGAGTTGTGGCCCGTTGTCAGGCAACGTGGCGTGG
TGTGCACTGTGTTTGCTGACGCAACCCCCACTGGTTGGGGCATTGCCACCACCTGTCAGCTCCTTTCCGG
GACTTTCGCTTTCCCCCTCCCTATTGCCACGGCGGAACTCATCGCCGCCTGCCTTGCCCGCTGCTGGACA
GGGGCTCGGCTGTTGGGCACTGACAATTCCGTGGTGTTGTCGGGGAAATCATCGTCCTTTCCTTGGCTGC
TCGCCTGTGTTGCCACCTGGATTCTGCGCGGGACGTCCTTCTGCTACGTCCCTTCGGCCCTCAATCCAGC
GGACCTTCCTTCCCGCGGCCTGCTGCCGGCTCTGCGGCCTCTTCCGCGTCTTCGCCTTCGCCCTCAGACG
AGTCGGATCTCCCTTTGGGCCGCCTCCCCGCGTCGACTTTAAGACCAATGACTTACAAGGCAGCTGTAGA
TCTTAGCCACTTTTTAAAAGAAAAGGGGGGACTGGAAGGGCTAATTCACTCCCAACGAAGACAAGATCTG
CTTTTTGCTTGTACTGGGTCTCTCTGGTTAGACCAGATCTGAGCCTGGGAGCTCTCTGGCTAACTAGGGA
ACCCACTGCTTAAGCCTCAATAAAGCTTGCCTTGAGTGCTTCAAGTAGTGTGTGCCCGTCTGTTGTGTGA
CTCTGGTAACTAGAGATCCCTCAGACCCTTTTAGTCAGTGTGGAAAATCTCTAGCAGTACGTATAGTAGT
TCATGTCATCTTATTATTCAGTATTTATAACTTGCAAAGAAATGAATATCAGAGAGTGAGAGGAACTTGT
TTATTGCAGCTTATAATGGTTACAAATAAAGCAATAGCATCACAAATTTCACAAATAAAGCATTTTTTTC
ACTGCATTCTAGTTGTGGTTTGTCCAAACTCATCAATGTATCTTATCATGTCTGGCTCTAGCTATCCCGC
CCCTAACTCCGCCCATCCCGCCCCTAACTCCGCCCAGTTCCGCCCATTCTCCGCCCCATGGCTGACTAAT
TTTTTTTATTTATGCAGAGGCCGAGGCCGCCTCGGCCTCTGAGCTATTCCAGAAGTAGTGAGGAGGCTTT
TTTGGAGGCCTAGGGACGTACCCAATTCGCCCTATAGTGAGTCGTATTACGCGCGCTCACTGGCCGTCGT
TTTACAACGTCGTGACTGGGAAAACCCTGGCGTTACCCAACTTAATCGCCTTGCAGCACATCCCCCTTTC
GCCAGCTGGCGTAATAGCGAAGAGGCCCGCACCGATCGCCCTTCCCAACAGTTGCGCAGCCTGAATGGCG
AATGGG
[124 nt withheld, positions 3367-3490]
C
[91 nt withheld, positions 3492-3582]
A
[49 nt withheld, positions 3584-3632]
CCTTTGACGTTGGAGTCCACGTTCTTT
[37 nt withheld, positions 3660-3696]
ACCCTATCTCGGTCTATTCTTTTGATTTATAAGGGATTTTGCCGATTTCGGCCTATTGGTTAAAAAATGA
GCTGATTTAACAAAAATTTAACGCGAATTTTAACAAAATATTAACGCTTACAATTTAGGTGGCACTTTTC
GGGGAAATGTGCGCGGAACCCCTATTTGTTTATTTTTCTAAATACATTCAAATATGTATCCGCTCATGAG
ACAATAACCCTGATAAATGCTTCAATAATATTGAAAAAGGAAGAGTATGAGTATTCAACATTTCCGTGTC
GCCCTTATTCCCTTTTTTGCGGCATTTTGCCTTCCTGTTTTTGCTCACCCAGAAACGCTGGTGAAAGTAA
AAGATGCTGAAGATCAGTTGGGTGCACGAGTGGGTTACATCGAACTGGATCTCAACAGCGGTAAGATCCT
TGAGAGTTTTCGCCCCGAAGAACGTTTTCCAATGATGAGCACTTTTAAAGTTCTGCTATGTGGCGCGGTA
TTATCCCGTATTGACGCCGGGCAAGAGCAACTCGGTCGCCGCATACACTATTCTCAGAATGACTTGGTTG
AGTACTCACCAGTCACAGAAAAGCATCTTACGGATGGCATGACAGTAAGAGAATTATGCAGTGCTGCCAT
AACCATGAGTGATAACACTGCGGCCAACTTACTTCTGACAACGATCGGAGGACCGAAGGAGCTAACCGCT
TTTTTGCACAACATGGGGGATCATGTAACTCGCCTTGATCGTTGGGAACCGGAGCTGAATGAAGCCATAC
CAAACGACGAGCGTGACACCACGATGCCTGTAGCAATGGCAACAACGTTGCGCAAACTATTAACTGGCGA
ACTACTTACTCTAGCTTCCCGGCAACAATTAATAGACTGGATGGAGGCGGATAAAGTTGCAGGACCACTT
CTGCGCTCGGCCCTTCCGGCTGGCTGGTTTATTGCTGATAAATCTGGAGCCGGTGAGCGTGGGTCTCGCG
GTATCATTGCAGCACTGGGGCCAGATGGTAAGCCCTCCCGTATCGTAGTTATCTACACGACGGGGAGTCA
GGCAACTATGGATGAACGAAATAGACAGATCGCTGAGATAGGTGCCTCACTGATTAAGCATTGGTAACTG
TCAGACCAAGTTTACTCATATATACTTTAGATTGATTTAAAACTTCATTTTTAATTTAAAAGGATCTAGG
TGAAGATCCTTTTTGATAATCTCATGACCAAAATCCCTTAACGTGAGTTTTCGTTCCACTGAGCGTCAGA
CCCCGTAGAAAAGATCAAAGGATCTTCTTGAGATCCTTTTTTTCTGCGCGTAATCTGCTGCTTGCAAACA
AAAAAACCACCGCTACCAGCGGTGGTTTGTTTGCCGGATCAAGAGCTACCAACTCTTTTTCCGAAGGTAA
CTGGCTTCAGCAGAGCGCAGATACCAAATACTGTTCTTCTAGTGTAGCCGTAGTTAGGCCACCACTTCAA
GAACTCTGTAGCACCGCCTACATACCTCGCTCTGCTAATCCTGTTACCAGTGGCTGCTGCCAGTGGCGAT
AAGTCGTGTCTTACCGGGTTGGACTCAAGACGATAGTTACCGGATAAGGCGCAGCGGTCGGGCTGAACGG
GGGGTTCGTGCACACAGCCCAGCTTGGAGCGAACGACCTACACCGAACTGAGATACCTACAGCGTGAGCT
ATGAGAAAGCGCCACGCTTCCCGAAGGGAGAAAGGCGGACAGGTATCCGGTAAGCGGCAGGGTCGGAACA
GGAGAGCGCACGAGGGAGCTTCCAGGGGGAAACGCCTGGTATCTTTATAGTCCTGTCGGGTTTCGCCACC
TCTGACTTGAGCGTCGATTTTTGTGATGCTCGTCAGGGGGGCGGAGCCTATGGAAAAACGCCAGCAACGC
GGCCTTTTTACGGTTCCTGGCCTTTTGCTGGCCTTTTGCTCACATGTTCTTTCCTGCGTTATCCCCTGAT
TCTGTGGATAACCGTATTACCGCCTTTGAGTGAGCTGATACCGCTCGCCGCAGCCGAACGACCGAGCGCA
GCGAGTCAGTGAGCGAGGAAGCGGAAGAGCGCCCAATACGCAAACCGCCTCTCCCCGCGCGTTGGCCGAT
TCATTAATGCAGCTGGCACGACAGGTTTCCCGACTGGAAAGCGGGCAGTGAGCGCAACGCAATTAATGTG
AGTTAGCTCACTCATTAGGCACCCCAGGCTTTACACTTTATGCTTCCGGCTCGTATGTTGTGTGGAATTG
TGAGCGGATAACAATTTCACACAGGAAACAGCTATGACCATGATTACGCCAAGCGCGCAATTAACCCTCA
CTAAAGGGAACAAAAGCTGGAGCTGCAAGCTTAATGTAGTCTTATGCAATACTCTTGTAGTCTTGCAACA
TGGTAACGATGAGTTAGCAACATGCCTTACAAGGAGAGAAAAAGCACCGTGCATGCCGATTGGTGGAAGT
AAGGTGGTACGATCGTGCCTTATTAGGAAGGCAACAGACGGGTCTGACATGGATTGGACGAACCACTGAA
TTGCCGCATTGCAGAGATATTGTATTTAAGTGCCTAGCTCGATACATAAACGGGTCTCTCTGGTTAGACC
AGATCTGAGCCTGGGAGCTCTCTGGCTAACTAGGGAACCCACTGCTTAAGCCTCAATAAAGCTTGCCTTG
AGTGCTTCAAGTAGTGTGTGCCCGTCTGTTGTGTGACTCTGGTAACTAGAGATCCCTCAGACCCTTTTAG
TCAGTGTGGAAAATCTCTAGCAGTGGCGCCCGAACAGGGACTTGAAAGCGAAAGGGAAACCAGAGGAGCT
CTCTCGACGCAGGACTCGGCTTGCTGAAGCGCGCACGGCAAGAGGCGAGGGGCGGCGACTGGTGAGTACG
CCAAAAATTTTGACTAGCGGAGGCTAGAAGGAGAGAGATGGGTGCGAGAGCGTCAGTATTAAGCGGGGGA
GAATTAGATCGCGATGGGAAAAAATTCGGTTAAGGCCAGGGGGAAAGAAAAAATATAAATTAAAACATAT
AGTATGGGCAAGCAGGGAGCTAGAACGATTCGCAGTTAATCCTGGCCTGTTAGAAACATCAGAAGGCTGT
AGACAAATACTGGGACAGCTACAACCATCCCTTCAGACAGGATCAGAAGAACTTAGATCATTATATAATA
CAGTAGCAACCCTCTATTGTGTGCATCAAAGGATAGAGATAAAAGACACCAAGGAAGCTTTAGACAAGAT
AGAGGAAGAGCAAAACAAAAGTAAGACCACCGCACAGCAAGCGGCCGCTGATCTTCAGACCTGGAGGAGG
AGATATGAGGGACAATTGGAGAAGTGAATTATATAAATATAAAGTAGTAAAAATTGAACCATTAGGAGTA
GCACCCACCAAGGCAAAGAGAAGAGTGGTGCAGAGAGAAAAAAGAGCAGTGGGAATAGGAGCTTTGTTCC
TTGGGTTCTTGGGAGCAGCAGGAAGCACTATGGGCGCAGCGTCAATGACGCTGACGGTACAGGCCAGACA
ATTATTGTCTGGTATAGTGCAGCAGCAGAACAATTTGCTGAGGGCTATTGAGGCGCAACAGCATCTGTTG
CAACTCACAGTCTGGGGCATCAAGCAGCTCCAGGCAAGAATCCTGGCTGTGGAAAGATACCTAAAGGATC
AACAGCTCCTGGGGATTTGGGGTTGCTCTGGAAAACTCATTTGCACCACTGCTGTGCCTTGGAATGCTAG
TTGGAGTAATAAATCTCTGGAACAGATTTGGAATCACACGACCTGGATGGAGTGGGACAGAGAAATTAAC
AATTACACAAGCTTAATACACTCCTTAATTGAAGAATCGCAAAACCAGCAAGAAAAGAATGAACAAGAAT
TATTGGAATTAGATAAATGGGCAAGTTTGTGGAATTGGTTTAACATAACAAATTGGCTGTGGTATATAAA
ATTATTCATAATGATAGTAGGAGGCTTGGTAGGTTTAAGAATAGTTTTTGCTGTACTTTCTATAGTGAAT
AGAGTTAGGCAGGGATATTCACCATTATCGTTTCAGACCCACCTCCCAACCCCGAGGGGACCCAGAGAGG
GCCTATTTCCCATGATTCCTTCATATTTGCATATACGATACAAGGCTGTTAGAGAGATAATTAGAATTAA
TTTGACTGTAAACACAAAGATATTAGTACAAAATACGTGACGTAGAAAGTAATAATTTCTTGGGTAGTTT
GCAGTTTTAAAATTATGTTTTAAAATGGACTATCATATGCTTACCGTAACTTGAAAGTATTTCGATTTCT
TGGCTTTATATATCTTGTGGAAAGGACGAAACACCGCTGGATGAGCTCGCCAAACGGTTTTAGAGCTAGA
AATAGCAAGTTAAAATAAGGCTAGTCCGTTATCAACTTGAAAAAGTGGCACCGAGTCGGTGCTTTTTTAA
GCTTGGCGTAACTAGATCTTGAGACAAATGGCAGTATTCATCCACAATTTTAAAAGAAAAGGGGGGATTG
GGGGGTACAGTGCAGGGGAAAGAATAGTAGACATAATAGCAACAGACATACAAACTAAAGAATTACAAAA
ACAAATTACAAAAATTCAAAATTTTCGGGTTTATTACAGGGACAGCAGAGATCCACTTTGGCGCCGGCTC
GAGGGGG
Features (pLannotate 1.2.2; 29 found; start..end, strand, type, name):
     14..80      +  CDS            small t antigen (fragment): SV40 (simian virus 40) small t antigen
    106..317     +  promoter       EF-1α core promoter: core promoter for human elongation factor EF-1α
    318..1256    +  intron         EF-1α intron A: intron upstream of the start codon of human EF-1α
   1278..1877    +  CDS            PuroR (fragment): puromycin N-acetyltransferase; pac from Streptomyces; confers resistance to puromycin
   1893..2481    +  misc_feature   WPRE: woodchuck hepatitis virus posttranscriptional regulatory element
   2532..2551    +  misc_feature   cPPT/CTS (fragment): central polypurine tract and central termination sequence of HIV-1
   2553..2786    +  LTR            3' LTR (ΔU3): self-inactivating 3' long terminal repeat (LTR) from HIV-1
   2864..2985    +  polyA_signal   SV40 poly(A) signal: SV40 polyadenylation signal
   3025..3160    +  rep_origin     SV40 ori: SV40 origin of replication
   3181..3199    -  promoter       T7 promoter: promoter for bacteriophage T7 RNA polymerase
   3207..3362    +  CDS            lacZα (fragment): LacZα fragment of β-galactosidase; lacZ fragment
   3367..3795    +  rep_origin     f1 ori (sequence partly withheld): f1 bacteriophage origin of replication; arrow indicates direction of (+) strand synthesis
   3848..3952    +  promoter       AmpR promoter: bla
   3953..4813    +  CDS            AmpR: β-lactamase; bla; confers resistance to ampicillin, carbenicillin, and related antibiotics
   4984..5572    +  rep_origin     ori: high-copy-number ColE1/pMB1/pBR322/pUC origin of replication
   5755..5847    +  CDS            lacI (fragment): lac repressor; lacI; The lac repressor binds to the lac operator to inhibit transcription in E. coli. This inhibition can be relieved by adding lactose or isopropyl-β-D-thiogalactopyranoside (IPTG).
   5860..5881    +  protein_bind   CAP binding site: CAP binding activates transcription in the presence of cAMP. E. coli catabolite activator protein
   5896..5926    +  promoter       lac promoter: promoter for the E. coli lac operon
   5934..5950    +  protein_bind   lac operator: The lac repressor binds to the lac operator to inhibit transcription in E. coli. This inhibition can be relieved by adding lactose or isopropyl-β-D-thiogalactopyranoside (IPTG). lac repressor encoded by lacI
   5995..6013    +  promoter       T3 promoter: promoter for bacteriophage T3 RNA polymerase
   6041..6267    +  promoter       RSV promoter: Rous sarcoma virus enhancer/promoter
   6268..6448    +  LTR            5' LTR (truncated): truncated 5' long terminal repeat (LTR) from HIV-1
   6495..6620    +  misc_feature   HIV-1 Ψ: packaging signal of human immunodeficiency virus type 1
   6604..6967    +  CDS            HIV-1 gag (fragment): gag protein from human immunodeficiency virus 1; gag
   7113..7346    +  misc_feature   RRE: The Rev response element (RRE) of HIV-1 allows for Rev-dependent mRNA export from the nucleus to the cytoplasm.
   7723..7749    +  CDS            Rev (fragment): human immunodeficiency virus 1 (HIV-1) Rev protein; rev; enhances nuclear export of unspliced and incompletely spliced viral mRNAs
   7753..7993    +  promoter       U6 promoter: RNA polymerase III promoter for human U6 snRNA
   8023..8098    +  misc_RNA       gRNA scaffold: guide RNA scaffold for the Streptococcus pyogenes CRISPR/Cas9 system
   8154..8271    +  misc_feature   cPPT/CTS: central polypurine tract and central termination sequence of HIV-1
