[The description below was written by a language model from this plasmid's Addgene catalogue record and pLannotate feature annotations shown in this document.]
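Description:
AK8 gRNA (BRDN0001148581) is a third-generation lentiviral transfer plasmid built on the lentiGuide-Puro backbone that delivers a single guide RNA directed against human AK8 (designed against the NM_152572.2 transcript). It is one clone from a human kinome gRNA collection made with optimized sgRNA design rules. In bacteria the 8.3 kb plasmid is maintained by a high-copy ColE1/pUC-type origin and selected with ampicillin through the β-lactamase gene. An f1 origin, an SV40 origin and poly(A) signal, and remnants of lac and T7/T3 promoter elements are also present in the backbone.

The viral genome is transcribed in packaging cells from an RSV promoter fused to a truncated HIV-1 5' LTR, which makes expression Tat-independent. It carries the Ψ packaging signal with a partial gag sequence, the Rev response element for nuclear export of full-length RNA, and a cPPT/CTS. It ends in a ΔU3 self-inactivating 3' LTR, so the integrated provirus lacks LTR promoter activity. Within this frame, a human U6 RNA polymerase III promoter drives the 20-nt AK8 spacer joined to the Streptococcus pyogenes Cas9 gRNA scaffold. A separate cassette uses the EF-1α core promoter with its intron A to express puromycin N-acetyltransferase, followed by a WPRE to enhance transcript expression, allowing puromycin selection of transduced mammalian cells.

The plasmid does not encode Cas9. It is intended for use with a separate Cas9 vector such as lentiCas9-Blast, or in cells that already express Cas9, to disrupt AK8 by CRISPR-mediated editing.
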