Addgene plasmid #77885: AK8 gRNA (BRDN0001148581)
Purpose: 3rd generation lentiviral gRNA plasmid targeting human AK8
Depositing lab: John Doench & David Root. Depositing organization: Broad Institute. Publication: Optimized sgRNA design to maximize activity and minimize off-target effects of CRISPR-Cas9. Doench JG, Fusi N, Sullender M, Hegde M, Vaimberg EW, Donovan KF, Smith I, Tothova Z, Wilen C, Orchard R, Virgin HW, Listgarten J, Root DE. Nat Biotechnol. 2016 Jan 18. doi: 10.1038/nbt.3437. PubMed 26780180.
Backbone
  Vector backbone: lentiGuide-Puro
  Backbone manufacturer: Zhang Lab (Addgene plasmid # 52963)
  Vector type: Mammalian Expression, Lentiviral, CRISPR
  Selectable markers: Puromycin
Growth in bacteria
  Bacterial resistance: Ampicillin, 100 μg/mL
  Growth temperature: 37°C
  Growth strain: DH5alpha
  Copy number: High Copy
Gene/Insert
  Gene/Insert name: AK8 (alt names: AK8; NM_152572.2)
  gRNA/shRNA sequence: CTGGATGAGCTCGCCAAACG
  Species: H. sapiens (human)
  Entrez Gene: AK8 (a.k.a. DDX31, C9orf98, FLJ32704, FLJ36014, RP11-143F18.1)
  Promoter: hU6
  Cloning method: Unknown
  Sequencing primers: 5′ U6-F; 3′ pS2-R
Terms and licenses: Academic/Nonprofit Terms; Industry Terms: Not Available to Industry
Depositor comments: The gRNA was designed to target the following Genbank reference sequence(s): NM_152572.2. Note that this plasmid does NOT contain Cas9. It should be used in conjunction with lentiCas9-Blast (Addgene #52962) or otherwise with cell lines already expressing Cas9. Browse the full kinome gRNA library at http://www.addgene.org/pooled-library/broadgpp-human-kinome/ or visit http://www.broadinstitute.org/rnai/public/ for detailed protocols and information.
How to cite: AK8 gRNA (BRDN0001148581) was a gift from John Doench & David Root (Addgene plasmid # 77885 ; http://n2t.net/addgene:77885 ; RRID:Addgene_77885)
