>Addgene plasmid #77885 | AK8 gRNA (BRDN0001148581) | depositor partial sequence | sequence record 145345 | Target Sequence
CTGGATGAGCTCGCCAAACG
