>Addgene plasmid #77885 | AK8 gRNA (BRDN0001148581) | addgene partial sequence | sequence record 188585 | hU6-F
ACGTAGAAAGTAATAATTTCTTGGGTAGTTTGCAGTTTTAAAATTATGTTTTAAAATGGACTATCATATG
CTTACCGTAACTTGAAAGTATTTCGATTTCTTGGCTTTATATATCTTGTGGAAAGGACGAAACACCGCTG
GATGAGCTCGCCAAACGGTTTTAGAGCTAGAAATAGCAAGTTAAAATAAGGCTAGTCCGTTATCAACTTG
AAAAAGTGGCACCGAGTCGGTGCTTTTTTAAGCTTGGCGTAACTAGATCTTGAGACAAATGGCAGTATTC
ATCCACAATTTTAAAAGAAAAGGGGGGATTGGGGGGTACAGTGCAGGGGAAAGAATAGTAGACATAATAG
CAACAGACATACAAACTAAAGAATTACAAAAACAAATTACAAAAATTCAAAATTTTCGGGTTTATTACAG
GGACAGCAGAGATCCACTTTGGCGCCGGCTCGAGGGGGCCCGGGTGCAAAGATGGATAAAGTTTTAAACA
GAGAGGAATCTTTGCAGCTAATGGACCTTCTAGGTCTTGAAAGGAGTGGGAATTGGCTCCGGTGCCCGTC
AGTGGGCAGA
